Addgene plasmid #38997: MAP2K6
Purpose: Bacterial expression for structure determination; may not be full ORF
Depositing lab: Nicola Burgess-Brown. Depositing organization: University of Oxford.
Backbone
  Vector backbone: pNIC28-Bsa4
  Backbone manufacturer: SGC
  Vector type: Bacterial Expression
Growth in bacteria
  Bacterial resistance: Kanamycin, 50 μg/mL
  Growth temperature: 37°C
  Growth strain: Mach1
  Copy number: Low Copy
Gene/Insert
  Gene/Insert name: MAP2K6 (alt names: mitogen-activated protein kinase kinase 6 [isoform 1]; PDB:3FME)
  Species: H. sapiens (human)
  Insert size (bp): 885
  Mutation: Activation loop mutant S207D/T211D
  Entrez Gene: MAP2K6 (a.k.a. MAPKK6, MEK6, MKK6, PRKMK6, SAPKK-3, SAPKK3)
  Tag / fusion protein: His Tev (N terminal on insert)
  Cloning method: Ligation Independent Cloning
  Sequencing primers: 5′ T7; 3′ T7-term
Terms and licenses: Academic/Nonprofit Terms; Industry Terms: Not Available to Industry
How to cite: MAP2K6 was a gift from Nicola Burgess-Brown (Addgene plasmid # 38997 ; http://n2t.net/addgene:38997 ; RRID:Addgene_38997)
