[The description below was written by a language model from this plasmid's Addgene catalogue record.]
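Description:
MAP2K6 is a bacterial expression plasmid built on the pNIC28-Bsa4 backbone from the SGC, designed for producing recombinant human protein in E. coli for structural studies. It is maintained as a low-copy plasmid under kanamycin selection. The record does not name the origin of replication or explicitly state the promoter. However, the listed sequencing primers (T7 forward and T7 terminator reverse) indicate that the insert sits between T7 promoter and terminator elements, an arrangement typical of vectors expressed in hosts that supply T7 RNA polymerase.

The insert is an 885 bp fragment of human MAP2K6 (mitogen-activated protein kinase kinase 6, isoform 1, also known as MEK6 or MKK6), introduced by ligation-independent cloning. The catalogue entry cautions that this may not be the full open reading frame, which fits a truncated construct chosen for crystallisation rather than the complete coding sequence. The kinase carries two activation loop substitutions, S207D and T211D. These replace phosphorylatable residues with acidic ones, a strategy commonly used to mimic the phosphorylated state. An N-terminal histidine tag followed by a TEV protease cleavage site is fused to the insert, allowing affinity purification on immobilised metal resin and later removal of the tag.

The stated purpose is bacterial expression for structure determination, and the record links the construct to a deposited Protein Data Bank structure. No feature table is provided, so the finer details of the vector's architecture cannot be confirmed from this record.
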