>Addgene plasmid #38997 | MAP2K6 | depositor partial sequence | sequence record 49055 | MAP2K6 sequence 885 bps
ATGGAGGTGAAGGCAGATGACCTGGAGCCTATAATGGAACTGGGACGAGGTGCGTACGGGGTGGTGGAGA
AGATGCGGCACGTGCCCAGCGGGCAGATCATGGCAGTGAAGCGGATCCGAGCCACAGTAAATAGCCAGGA
ACAGAAACGGCTACTGATGGATTTGGATATTTCCATGAGGACGGTGGACTGTCCATTCACTGTCACCTTT
TATGGCGCACTGTTTCGGGAGGGTGATGTGTGGATCTGCATGGAGCTCATGGATACATCACTAGATAAAT
TCTACAAACAAGTTATTGATAAAGGCCAGACAATTCCAGAGGACATCTTAGGGAAAATAGCAGTTTCTAT
TGTAAAAGCATTAGAACATTTACATAGTAAGCTGTCTGTCATTCACAGAGACGTCAAGCCTTCTAATGTA
CTCATCAATGCTCTCGGTCAAGTGAAGATGTGCGATTTTGGAATCAGTGGCTACTTGGTGGACGATGTTG
CTAAAGACATTGATGCAGGTTGCAAACCATACATGGCCCCTGAAAGAATAAACCCAGAGCTCAACCAGAA
GGGATACAGTGTGAAGTCTGACATTTGGAGTCTGGGCATCACGATGATTGAGTTGGCCATCCTTCGATTT
CCCTATGATTCATGGGGAACTCCATTTCAGCAGCTCAAACAGGTGGTAGAGGAGCCATCGCCACAACTCC
CAGCAGACAAGTTCTCTGCAGAGTTTGTTGACTTTACCTCACAGTGCTTAAAGAAGAATTCCAAAGAACG
GCCTACATACCCAGAGCTAATGCAACATCCATTTTTCACCCTACATGAATCCAAAGGAACAGATGTGGCA
TCTTTTGTAAAACTGATTCTTGGAGACTGACAGTAAAGGTGGATA
