>Addgene plasmid #38997 | MAP2K6 | addgene partial sequence | sequence record 52907 | T7 5'-TAATACGACTCACTATAGGG-3'
ATAATTTTGTTTACTTTAAGAAGGAGATATACATATGCACCATCATCATCATCATTCTTCTGGTGTAGAT
CTGGGTACCGAGAACCTGTACTTCCAATCCATGGAGGTGAAGGCAGATGACCTGGAGCCTATAATGGAAC
TGGGACGAGGTGCGTACGGGGTGGTGGAGAAGATGCGGCACGTGCCCAGCGGGCAGATCATGGCAGTGAA
GCGGATCCGAGCCACAGTAAATAGCCAGGAACAGAAACGGCTACTGATGGATTTGGATATTTCCATGAGG
ACGGTGGACTGTCCATTCACTGTCACCTTTTATGGCGCACTGTTTCGGGAGGGTGATGTGTGGATCTGCA
TGGAGCTCATGGATACATCACTAGATAAATTCTACAAACAAGTTATTGATAAAGGCCAGACAATTCCAGA
GGACATCTTAGGGAAAATAGCAGTTTCTATTGTAAAAGCATTAGAACATTTACATAGTAAGCTGTCTGTC
ATTCACAGAGACGTCAAGCCTTCTAATGTACTCATCAATGCTCTCGGTCAAGTGAAGATGTGCGATTTTG
GAATCAGTGGCTACTTGGTGGACGATGTTGCTAAAGACATTGATGCAGGTTGCAAACCATACATGGCCCC
TGAAAGAATAAACCCAGAGCTCAACCAGAAGGGATACAGTGTGAAGTCTGACATTTGGAGTCTGGGCATC
ACGATGATTGAGTTGGCCATCCTTCGATTTCCCTATGATTCATGGGGAACTCCATTTCAGCAGCTCAAAC
AGGTGGTAGAGGAGCCATCGCCACAACTCCCAGCAGACAAGTTCTCTGCAGAGTTTGTTGACTTTACCTC
ACAGTGCTTAAAGAAGAATTCCAAAGAACGGCCTACATACCCAGAGCTAATGCAACATCCATTTTT
